Addgene plasmid #193398: pNC-Amp-35S
Purpose: (Empty Backbone) Nimble cloning-compatible vector for plant ectopic expression
Depositing lab: Pu Yan. Depositing organization: Chinese Academy of Tropical Agricultural Sciences. Publication: A Nimble Cloning-compatible vector system for high-throughput gene functional analysis in plants. Yan P, Tuo D, Shen W, Deng H, Zhou P, Gao X. Plant Commun. 2023 Mar 13;4(2):100471. doi: 10.1016/j.xplc.2022.100471. Epub 2022 Nov 9. PubMed 36352791.
Backbone
  Vector backbone: pGEM
  Vector type: Plant Expression
Growth in bacteria
  Bacterial resistance: Ampicillin, 100 μg/mL
  Growth temperature: 37°C
  Growth strain: ccdB Survival
  Copy number: High Copy
Gene/Insert
  Gene/Insert name: None
Terms and licenses: Academic/Nonprofit Terms; Industry Terms: Not Available to Industry
Depositor comments: NC frame
How to cite: pNC-Amp-35S was a gift from Pu Yan (Addgene plasmid # 193398 ; http://n2t.net/addgene:193398 ; RRID:Addgene_193398)
