[The description below was written by a language model from this plasmid's Addgene catalogue record and pLannotate feature annotations shown in this document.]
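Description:
pNC-Amp-35S is an empty plant expression backbone built on a pGEM-type cloning vector and designed for Nimble Cloning, a high-throughput method for inserting genes of interest. It is a small (about 4.9 kb), high-copy plasmid carrying the ColE1/pUC-type origin and an ampicillin resistance gene (β-lactamase with its own promoter). It also retains typical pGEM remnants: an f1 phage origin, flanking T7 and SP6 promoters, lac promoter/operator elements and a lacZα fragment. No T-DNA borders, Agrobacterium-compatible origin or plant selectable marker appear in the feature table. This suggests a vector for direct DNA delivery and transient expression rather than a binary vector, though the record does not state the delivery route.

The expression cassette consists of the strong constitutive CaMV 35S promoter followed by a fragment of the TMV Ω translational enhancer leader, then the cloning site region, and finally a CaMV polyadenylation signal. The depositor calls this cloning region the "NC frame". In the empty vector it holds a ccdB gene driven by the bacterial cat promoter. CcdB is a toxin lethal to ordinary E. coli strains, so the empty plasmid must be maintained in a ccdB-resistant strain. When an insert replaces the ccdB cassette during cloning, recombinant plasmids can grow in standard strains while unmodified vector is counter-selected, which lowers background.

No insert is present. Once a coding sequence is introduced, it sits between the 35S/Ω elements and the terminator for ectopic (over)expression in plant cells, in support of gene functional analysis.
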