Features (pLannotate 1.2.2; 18 found; start..end, strand, type, name):
     30..48      -  promoter       T7 promoter: promoter for bacteriophage T7 RNA polymerase
     51..208     +  CDS            lacZα (fragment): LacZα fragment of β-galactosidase; lacZ fragment
    212..640     +  rep_origin     f1 ori (sequence partly withheld): f1 bacteriophage origin of replication; arrow indicates direction of (+) strand synthesis
    668..718     -  misc_feature   bom (fragment): basis of mobility region from pBR322
    745..849     +  promoter       AmpR promoter: bla
    850..1710    +  CDS            AmpR: β-lactamase; bla; confers resistance to ampicillin, carbenicillin, and related antibiotics
   1881..2469    +  rep_origin     ori: high-copy-number ColE1/pMB1/pBR322/pUC origin of replication
   2652..2744    +  CDS            lacI (fragment): lac repressor; lacI; The lac repressor binds to the lac operator to inhibit transcription in E. coli. This inhibition can be relieved by adding lactose or isopropyl-β-D-thiogalactopyranoside (IPTG).
   2757..2778    +  protein_bind   CAP binding site: CAP binding activates transcription in the presence of cAMP. E. coli catabolite activator protein
   2793..2823    +  promoter       lac promoter: promoter for the E. coli lac operon
   2831..2847    +  protein_bind   lac operator: The lac repressor binds to the lac operator to inhibit transcription in E. coli. This inhibition can be relieved by adding lactose or isopropyl-β-D-thiogalactopyranoside (IPTG). lac repressor encoded by lacI
   2889..2907    +  promoter       SP6 promoter: promoter for bacteriophage SP6 RNA polymerase
   3567..3911    +  promoter       CaMV 35S promoter: strong constitutive promoter from cauliflower mosaic virus
   3864..3910    +  promoter       minimal CaMV 35S promoter: minimal 35S promoter from cauliflower mosaic virus
   3943..3968    +  misc_feature   TMV Ω (fragment): translational enhancer from the tobacco mosaic virus 5'-leader sequence (Gallie et al., 1988)
   4180..4282    +  promoter       cat promoter: promoter of the E. coli cat gene encoding chloramphenicol acetyltransferase
   4313..4615    +  CDS            ccdB: CCDB_ECOLI - Also known as G, letB, letD. Experimental evidence at protein level: Swiss-Prot protein existence level 1. Toxic component of a type II toxin-antitoxin (TA) system, functioning in plasmid maintainence. Responsible for the post- segregational killing (PSK) of plasmid-free cells, also referred to as a plasmid addiction system. Half-life of over 2 hours. Cell killing by CcdB is accompanied by filamentation, defects in chromosome and plasmid segregation, defects in cell division, formation of anucleate cells, decreased DNA synthesis and plasmid loss. Interferes with the activity of DN
   4740..4899    +  polyA_signal   CaMV poly(A) signal (fragment): cauliflower mosaic virus polyadenylation signal
>Addgene plasmid #193398 | pNC-Amp-35S | addgene full sequence | sequence record 378343 | Addgene NGS Result
GCAGGCATGCGACGTCGGGCCCAATTCGCCCTATAGTGAGTCGTATTACAATTCACTGGCCGTCGTTTTA
CAACGTCGTGACTGGGAAAACCCTGGCGTTACCCAACTTAATCGCCTTGCAGCACATCCCCCTTTCGCCA
GCTGGCGTAATAGCGAAGAGGCCCGCACCGATCGCCCTTCCCAACAGTTGCGCAGCCTGAATGGCGAATG
G
[124 nt withheld, positions 212-335]
C
[91 nt withheld, positions 337-427]
A
[49 nt withheld, positions 429-477]
CCTTTGACGTTGGAGTCCACGTTCTTT
[37 nt withheld, positions 505-541]
ACCCTATCTCGGTCTATTCTTTTGATTTATAAGGGATTTTGCCGATTTCGGCCTATTGGTTAAAAAATGA
GCTGATTTAACAAAAATTTAACGCGAATTTTAACAAAATATTAACGCTTACAATTTCCTGATGCGGTATT
TTCTCCTTACGCATCTGTGCGGTATTTCACACCGCATCAGGTGGCACTTTTCGGGGAAATGTGCGCGGAA
CCCCTATTTGTTTATTTTTCTAAATACATTCAAATATGTATCCGCTCATGAGACAATAACCCTGATAAAT
GCTTCAATAATATTGAAAAAGGAAGAGTATGAGTATTCAACATTTCCGTGTCGCCCTTATTCCCTTTTTT
GCGGCATTTTGCCTTCCTGTTTTTGCTCACCCAGAAACGCTGGTGAAAGTAAAAGATGCTGAAGATCAGT
TGGGTGCACGAGTGGGTTACATCGAACTGGATCTCAACAGCGGTAAGATCCTTGAGAGTTTTCGCCCCGA
AGAACGTTTTCCAATGATGAGCACTTTTAAAGTTCTGCTATGTGGCGCGGTATTATCCCGTATTGACGCC
GGGCAAGAGCAACTCGGTCGCCGCATACACTATTCTCAGAATGACTTGGTTGAGTACTCACCAGTCACAG
AAAAGCATCTTACGGATGGCATGACAGTAAGAGAATTATGCAGTGCTGCCATAACCATGAGTGATAACAC
TGCGGCCAACTTACTTCTGACAACGATCGGAGGACCGAAGGAGCTAACCGCTTTTTTGCACAACATGGGG
GATCATGTAACTCGCCTTGATCGTTGGGAACCGGAGCTGAATGAAGCCATACCAAACGACGAGCGTGACA
CCACGATGCCTGTAGCAATGGCAACAACGTTGCGCAAACTATTAACTGGCGAACTACTTACTCTAGCTTC
CCGGCAACAATTAATAGACTGGATGGAGGCGGATAAAGTTGCAGGACCACTTCTGCGCTCGGCCCTTCCG
GCTGGCTGGTTTATTGCTGATAAATCTGGAGCCGGTGAGCGTGGGTCTCGCGGTATCATTGCAGCACTGG
GGCCAGATGGTAAGCCCTCCCGTATCGTAGTTATCTACACGACGGGGAGTCAGGCAACTATGGATGAACG
AAATAGACAGATCGCTGAGATAGGTGCCTCACTGATTAAGCATTGGTAACTGTCAGACCAAGTTTACTCA
TATATACTTTAGATTGATTTAAAACTTCATTTTTAATTTAAAAGGATCTAGGTGAAGATCCTTTTTGATA
ATCTCATGACCAAAATCCCTTAACGTGAGTTTTCGTTCCACTGAGCGTCAGACCCCGTAGAAAAGATCAA
AGGATCTTCTTGAGATCCTTTTTTTCTGCGCGTAATCTGCTGCTTGCAAACAAAAAAACCACCGCTACCA
GCGGTGGTTTGTTTGCCGGATCAAGAGCTACCAACTCTTTTTCCGAAGGTAACTGGCTTCAGCAGAGCGC
AGATACCAAATACTGTTCTTCTAGTGTAGCCGTAGTTAGGCCACCACTTCAAGAACTCTGTAGCACCGCC
TACATACCTCGCTCTGCTAATCCTGTTACCAGTGGCTGCTGCCAGTGGCGATAAGTCGTGTCTTACCGGG
TTGGACTCAAGACGATAGTTACCGGATAAGGCGCAGCGGTCGGGCTGAACGGGGGGTTCGTGCACACAGC
CCAGCTTGGAGCGAACGACCTACACCGAACTGAGATACCTACAGCGTGAGCTATGAGAAAGCGCCACGCT
TCCCGAAGGGAGAAAGGCGGACAGGTATCCGGTAAGCGGCAGGGTCGGAACAGGAGAGCGCACGAGGGAG
CTTCCAGGGGGAAACGCCTGGTATCTTTATAGTCCTGTCGGGTTTCGCCACCTCTGACTTGAGCGTCGAT
TTTTGTGATGCTCGTCAGGGGGGCGGAGCCTATGGAAAAACGCCAGCAACGCGGCCTTTTTACGGTTCCT
GGCCTTTTGCTGGCCTTTTGCTCACATGTTCTTTCCTGCGTTATCCCCTGATTCTGTGGATAACCGTATT
ACCGCCTTTGAGTGAGCTGATACCGCTCGCCGCAGCCGAACGACCGAGCGCAGCGAGTCAGTGAGCGAGG
AAGCGGAAGAGCGCCCAATACGCAAACCGCCTCTCCCCGCGCGTTGGCCGATTCATTAATGCAGCTGGCA
CGACAGGTTTCCCGACTGGAAAGCGGGCAGTGAGCGCAACGCAATTAATGTGAGTTAGCTCACTCATTAG
GCACCCCAGGCTTTACACTTTATGCTTCCGGCTCGTATGTTGTGTGGAATTGTGAGCGGATAACAATTTC
ACACAGGAAACAGCTATGACCATGATTACGCCAAGCTATTTAGGTGACACTATAGAATACTCAAGCTATG
CATCCAACGCGTTGGGAGCTCTCCCATATGGTCGACTAGAGCCAAGCTGATCTCCTTTGCCCCGGAGATC
ACCATGGACGACTTTCTCTATCTCTACGATCTAGGAAGAAAGTTCGACGGAGAAGGTGACGATACCATGT
TCACCACCGATAATGAGAAGATTAGCCTCTTCAATTTCAGAAAGAATGCTGACCCACAGATGGTTAGAGA
GGCCTACGCGGCAGGTCTCATCAAGACGATCTACCCGAGTAATAATCTCCAGGAGATCAAATACCTTCCC
AAGAAGGTTAAAGATGCAGTCAAAAGATTCAGGACTAACTGCATCAAGAACACAGAGAAAGATATATTTC
TCAAGATCAGAAGTACTATTCCAGTATGGACGATTCAAGGCTTGCTTCATAAACCAAGGCAAGTAATAGA
GATTGGAGTCTCTAAGAAAGTAGTTCCTACTGAATCAAAGGCCATGGAGTCAAAAATTCAGATCGAGGAT
CTAACAGAACTCGCCGTGAAGACTGGCGAACAGTTCATACAGAGTCTTTTACGACTCAATGACAAGAAGA
AAATCTTCGTCAACATGGTGGAGCACGACACTCTCGTCTACTCCAAGAATATCAAAGATACAGTCTCAGA
AGACCAAAGGGCTATTGAGACTTTTCAACAAAGGGTAATATCGGGAAACCTCCTCGGATTCCATTGCCCA
GCTATCTGTCACTTCATCAAAAGGACAGTAGAAAAGGAAGGTGGCACCTACAAATGCCATCATTGCGATA
AAGGAAAGGCTATCGTTCAAGATGCCCCTGCCGACAGTGGTCCCAAAGATGGACCCCCACCCACGAGGAG
CATCGTGGAAAAAGAAGACGTTCCAACCACGTCTTCAAAGCAAGTGGATTGATGTGATATCTCCACTGAC
GTAAGGGATGACGCACAATCCCACTATCCTTCGCAAGACCCTTCCTCTATATAAGGAAGTTCATTTCATT
TGGAGAGGACTCCGGTATTTTTACAACAATTACCACAACAAAACAAACAACAAACAACATTACAATTTAC
TATTCTAGTCGACCTGCAGGCGGCCGCAAGTGGTCTCTGTCCAGTCCTGGCCTCGTCGGCCATTCTCGAC
TAAGTTGGCAGCATCACCCGACGCACTTTGCGCCGAATAAATACCTGTGACGGAAGATCACTTCGCAGAA
TAAATAAATCCTGGTGTCCCTGTTGATACCGGGAAGCCCTGGGCCAACTTTTGGCGAAAATGAGACGTTG
ATCGGCACGTAAGAGGTTCCAACTTTCACCATAATGAAATAAGATCACTACCGGGCGTATTTTTTGAGTT
ATCGAGATTTTCAGGAGCTAAGGAAGCTAAACTTTTGCTGACGAGAACAGGGACTGGTGAAATGCAGTTT
AAGGTTTACACCTATAAAAGAGAGAGCCGTTATCGTCTGTTTGTGGATGTACAGAGTGATATTATTGACA
CGCCTGGGCGACGGATGGTGATCCCCCTGGCCAGTGCACGTCTGCTGTCAGATAAAGTCTCCCGTGAACT
TTACCCGGTGGTGCATATCGGGGATGAAAGCTGGCGCATGATGACCACCGATATGGCCAGTGTGCCGGTA
TCCGTTATCGGGGAAGAAGTGGCTGATCTCAGCCACCGCGAAAATGACATCAAAAACGCCATTAACCTGA
TGTTCTGGGGAATATAAATGTCAGGCTCCCTTATACACAGGGCCAGTCTGGCCACTTGTGGTCTGCTGAG
ACCGTGACGGCCATGCTAGAGTCCGCAAAAATCACCAGTCTCTCTCTACAAATCTATCTCTCTCTATTTT
TCTCCAGAATAATGTGTGAGTAGTTCCCAGATAAGGGAATTAGGGTTCTTATAGGGTTTCGCTCATGTGT
TGAGCATATAAGAAACCCTTAGTATGTATTTGTATTTGTAAAATACTTCTATCAATAAAATTTCTAATTC
CTAAAACCAAAATCCAGTGACCT
